>Addgene plasmid #195657 | pBEL2536 | addgene full sequence | sequence record 382999 | Addgene NGS Result
TCTGCTAATCCTGTTACCAGTGGCTGCTGCCAGTGGCGATAAGTCGTGTCTTACCGGGTTGGACTCAAGA
CGATAGTTACCGGATAAGGCGCAGCGGTCGGGCTGAACGGGGGGTTCGTGCACACAGCCCAGCTTGGAGC
GAACGACCTACACCGAACTGAGATACCTACAGCGTGAGCTATGAGAAAGCGCCACGCTTCCCGAAGGGAG
AAAGGCGGACAGGTATCCGGTAAGCGGCAGGGTCGGAACAGGAGAGCGCACGAGGGAGCTTCCAGGGGGA
AACGCCTGGTATCTTTATAGTCCTGTCGGGTTTCGCCACCTCTGACTTGAGCGTCGATTTTTGTGATGCT
CGTCAGGGGGGCGGAGCCTATGGAAAAACGCCAGCAACGCGGCCTTTTTACGGTTCCTGGCCTTTTGCTG
GCCTTTTGCTCACATGTTCTTTCCTGCGTTATCCCCTGATTCTGTGGATAACCGTATTACCGCCTTTGAG
TGAGCTGATACCGCTCGCCGCAGCCGAACGACCGAGCGCAGCGAGTCAGTGAGCGAGGAAGCGGAAGAGC
GCCTGATGCGGTATTTTCTCCTTACGCATCTGTGCGGTATTTCACACCGCATAGGGTCATGGCTGCGCCC
CGACACCCGCCAACACCCGCTGACGCGCCCTGACGGGCTTGTCTGCTCCCGGCATCCGCTTACAGACAAG
CTGTGACCGTCTCCGGGAGCTGCATGTGTCAGAGGTTTTCACCGTCATCACCGAAACGCGCGAGGCAGAA
GGAGATGGCGCCCAACAGTCCCCCGGCCACGGGGCCTGCCACCATACCCACGCCGAAACAAGCGCTCATG
AGCCCGAAGTGGCGAGCCCGATCTTCCCCATCGGTGATGTCGGCGATATAGGCGCCAGCAACCGCACCTG
TGGCGCCGGTGATGCCGGCCACGATGCGTCCGGCGTAGAGGATCTGCTCATGTTTGACAGCTTATCATCG
ATGCATAATGTGCCTGTCAAATGGACGAAGCAGGGATTCTGCAAACCCTATGCTACTCCGTCAAGCCGTC
AATTGTCTGATTCGTTACCAATTATGACAACTTGACGGCTACATCATTCACTTTTTCTTCACAACCGGCA
CGGAACTCGCTCGGGCTGGCCCCGGTGCATTTTTTAAATACCCGCGAGAAATAGAGTTGATCGTCAAAAC
CAACATTGCGACCGACGGTGGCGATAGGCATCCGGGTGGTGCTCAAAAGCAGCTTCGCCTGGCTGATACG
TTGGTCCTCGCGCCAGCTTAAGACGCTAATCCCTAACTGCTGGCGGAAAAGATGTGACAGACGCGACGGC
GACAAGCAAACATGCTGTGCGACGCTGGCGATATCAAAATTGCTGTCTGCCAGGTGATCGCTGATGTACT
GACAAGCCTCGCGTACCCGATTATCCATCGGTGGATGGAGCGACTCGTTAATCGCTTCCATGCGCCGCAG
TAACAATTGCTCAAGCAGATTTATCGCCAGCAGCTCCGAATAGCGCCCTTCCCCTTGCCCGGCGTTAATG
ATTTGCCCAAACAGGTCGCTGAAATGCGGCTGGTGCGCTTCATCCGGGCGAAAGAACCCCGTATTGGCAA
ATATTGACGGCCAGTTAAGCCATTCATGCCAGTAGGCGCGCGGACGAAAGTAAACCCACTGGTGATACCA
TTCGCGAGCCTCCGGATGACGACCGTAGTGATGAATCTCTCCTGGCGGGAACAGCAAAATATCACCCGGT
CGGCAAACAAATTCTCGTCCCTGATTTTTCACCACCCCCTGACCGCGAATGGTGAGATTGAGAATATAAC
CTTTCATTCCCAGCGGTCGGTCGATAAAAAAATCGAGATAACCGTTGGCCTCAATCGGCGTTAAACCCGC
CACCAGATGGGCATTAAACGAGTATCCCGGCAGCAGGGGATCATTTTGCGCTTCAGCCATACTTTTCATA
CTCCCGCCATTCAGAGAAGAAACCAATTGTCCATATTGCATCAGACATTGCCGTCACTGCGTCTTTTACT
GGCTCTTCTCGCTAACCAAACCGGTAACCCCGCTTATTAAAAGCATTCTGTAACAAAGCGGGACCAAAGC
CATGACAAAAACGCGTAACAAAAGTGTCTATAATCACGGCAGAAAAGTCCACATTGATTATTTGCACGGC
GTCACACTTTGCTATGCCATAGCATTTTTATCCATAAGATTAGCGGATCCTACCTGACGCTTTTTATCGC
AACTCTCTACTGTTTCTCCATACCCGTTTTTTTGGGCTAGCGGCCGGCCTGGCCCGAAGGGTGAATTATG
TTTAAACGTTTAATGATGGTCGCTTTGCTGGTGATTGCACCTCTGAGTGCGGCAACCGCGGCAGACCAGA
CCAATCCGTATAAGCTGATGGACGAGGCGGCGCAGAAAACGTTCGATCGCCTGAAGAATGAGCAACCGCA
AATTCGGGCCAACCCGGATTATCTGCGTACCATTGTTGATCAGGAACTGCTGCCATACGTACAGGTGAAA
TACGCCGGTGCGCTGGTGCTGGGCCAGTATTACAAGAGTGCGACCCCTGCTCAACGTGAAGCCTACTTTG
CCGCTTTCCGTGAGTACCTGAAGCAGGCTTACGGTCAGGCGCTGGCGATGTATCACGGTCAAACCTATCA
GATTGCGCCAGAACAGCCGCTGGGCGATAAAACCATTGTGCCTATTCGCGTTACCATTATTGACCCGAAT
GGCCGTCCGCCGGTGGATCTGGACTTCCAGTGGCGTAAAAACTCCCAGACGGGCAATTGGCAGGCTTACG
ACATGATTGCTGAAGGCGTCAGTATGATCACCACCAAACAAAACGAGTGGGGAACGCTGCTGCGTACCAA
AGGTATCGACGGCCTGACTGCGCAACTGAAATCGATTTCTCAACAGAAAATCACTCTGGAAGAGAAAAAA
TAAGGCCCAGGCGGCCGGTACCAAATTCCAGAAAAGAGACGCTGAAAAGCGTCTTTTTTCGTTTTGGTCC
TGGTCTGAGGAATGGTTGTAAGCTTGGCTGTTTTGGCGGATGAGAGAAGATTTTCAGCCTGATACAGATT
AAATCAGAACGCAGAAGCGGTCTGATAAAACAGAATTTGCCTGGCGGCAGTAGCGCGGTGGTCCCACCTG
ACCCCATGCCGAACTCAGAAGTGAAACGCCGTAGCGCCGATGGTAGTGTGGGGTCTCCCCATGCGAGAGT
AGGGAACTGCCAGGCATCAAATAAAACGAAAGGCTCAGTCGAAAGACTGGGCCTTTCGTTTTATCTGTTG
TTTGTCGGTGAACGCTCTCCTGAGTAGGACAAATCCGCCGGGAGCGGATTTGAACGTTGCGAAGCAACGG
CCCGGAGGGTGGCGGGCAGGACGCCCGCCATAAACTGCCAGGCATCAAATTAAGCAGAAGGCCATCCTGA
CGGATGGCCTTTTTGCGTTTCTACAAACTCTTTTGTTTATTTTTCTAAATACATTCAAATATGTATCCGC
TCATGAGACAATAACCCTGATAAATGCTTCAATAATATTGAAAAAGGAAGAGTATGAGTATTCAACATTT
CCGTGTCGCCCTTATTCCCTTTTTTGCGGCATTTTGCCTTCCTGTTTTTGCTCACCCAGAAACGCTGGTG
AAAGTAAAAGATGCTGAAGATCAGTTGGGTGCACGAGTGGGTTACATCGAACTGGATCTCAACAGCGGTA
AGATCCTTGAGAGTTTTCGCCCCGAAGAACGTTTTCCAATGATGAGCACTTTTAAAGTTCTGCTATGTGG
CGCGGTATTATCCCGTGTTGACGCCGGGCAAGAGCAACTCGGTCGCCGCATACACTATTCTCAGAATGAC
TTGGTTGAGTACTCACCAGTCACAGAAAAGCATCTTACGGATGGCATGACAGTAAGAGAATTATGCAGTG
CTGCCATAACCATGAGTGATAACACTGCGGCCAACTTACTTCTGACAACGATCGGAGGACCGAAGGAGCT
AACCGCTTTTTTGCACAACATGGGGGATCATGTAACTCGCCTTGATCGTTGGGAACCGGAGCTGAATGAA
GCCATACCAAACGACGAGCGTGACACCACGATGCCTGCAGCAATGGCAACAACGTTGCGCAAACTATTAA
CTGGCGAACTACTTACTCTAGCTTCCCGGCAACAATTAATAGACTGGATGGAGGCGGATAAAGTTGCAGG
ACCACTTCTGCGCTCGGCCCTTCCGGCTGGCTGGTTTATTGCTGATAAATCTGGAGCCGGTGAGCGTGGG
TCTCGCGGTATCATTGCAGCACTGGGGCCAGATGGTAAGCCCTCCCGTATCGTAGTTATCTACACGACGG
GGAGTCAGGCAACTATGGATGAACGAAATAGACAGATCGCTGAGATAGGTGCCTCACTGATTAAGCATTG
GTAACTGTCAGACCAAGTTTACTCATATATACTTTAGATTGATT
[125 nt withheld, positions 4455-4579]
C
[141 nt withheld, positions 4581-4721]
CCTTTGACGTTGGAGTCCACGTTCTTT
[37 nt withheld, positions 4749-4785]
ACCCTATCTCGGGCTATTCTTTTGATTTATAAGGGATTTTGCCGATTTCGGCCTATTGGTTAAAAAATGA
GCTGATTTAACAAAAATTTAACGCGAATTTTAACAAAATATTAACGTTTACAATTTAAAAGGATCTAGGT
GAAGATCCTTTTTGATAATCTCATGACCAAAATCCCTTAACGTGAGTTTTCGTTCCACTGAGCGTCAGAC
CCCGTAGAAAAGATCAAAGGATCTTCTTGAGATCCTTTTTTTCTGCGCGTAATCTGCTGCTTGCAAACAA
AAAAACCACCGCTACCAGCGGTGGTTTGTTTGCCGGATCAAGAGCTACCAACTCTTTTTCCGAAGGTAAC
TGGCTCAGCAGAGCGCAGATACCAAATACTGTCCTTCTAGTGTAGCCGTAGTTAGGCCACCACTTCAAGA
ACTCTGTAGCACCGCCTACATACCTCGC
Features (pLannotate 1.2.2; 14 found; start..end, strand, type, name):
    562..613     -  misc_feature   bom (fragment): basis of mobility region from pBR322
    729..768     -  CDS            rop (fragment): Rop protein, which maintains plasmids at low copy number; rop
    769..954     -  CDS            TcR (fragment): tetracycline efflux protein; tet; confers resistance to tetracycline
    964..982     +  promoter       tet promoter (fragment): E. coli promoter for tetracycline efflux protein gene
   1072..1950    -  CDS            araC: L-arabinose regulatory protein; araC
   1977..2261    +  promoter       araBAD promoter: araBAD; promoter of the L-arabinose operon of E. coli; the araC regulatory gene is transcribed in the opposite direction (Guzman et al., 1995)
   2308..2940    +  CDS            mlaC: MLAC_ECOLI - Also known as yrbC. Experimental evidence at protein level: Swiss-Prot protein existence level 1. Involved in a phospholipid transport pathway that maintains lipid asymmetry in the outer membrane by retrograde trafficking of phospholipids from the outer membrane to the inner membrane. May transfer phospholipid across the periplasmic space and deliver it to the MlaFEDB complex at the inner membrane. From Escherichia coli (strain K12).
   3119..3234    +  ncRNA          5S rRNA: Accession: RF00001 - 5S ribosomal RNA
   3238..3324    +  terminator     rrnB T1 terminator: Escherichia coli rrnB; transcription terminator T1 from the E. coli rrnB gene
   3416..3443    +  terminator     rrnB T2 terminator: transcription terminator T2 from the E. coli rrnB gene
   3462..3553    +  promoter       AmpR promoter: bla
   3554..4414    +  CDS            AmpR: β-lactamase; bla; confers resistance to ampicillin, carbenicillin, and related antibiotics
   4456..4836    +  rep_origin     M13 ori (sequence partly withheld): M13 bacteriophage origin of replication; arrow indicates direction of (+) strand synthesis
   5022..376     +  rep_origin     ori (across the origin): high-copy-number ColE1/pMB1/pBR322/pUC origin of replication
