[The description below was written by a language model from this plasmid's Addgene catalogue record and pLannotate feature annotations shown in this document.]
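Description:
pBEL2536 is a 5,233 bp bacterial expression plasmid built on a pBAD backbone for arabinose-regulated expression of a mutant form of the E. coli periplasmic lipid-binding protein MlaC. It replicates from a ColE1/pMB1-type origin, is catalogued as high copy, and is selected with ampicillin through a β-lactamase (AmpR) gene driven by its own promoter. An M13 phage origin is also present, which in principle allows single-stranded DNA production with helper phage. Short remnants of pBR322-derived elements (bom, rop, the tetracycline resistance gene and its promoter) are annotated only as fragments and are backbone leftovers rather than functional parts.

The expression cassette follows the standard pBAD layout. The araC regulator gene is transcribed divergently from the araBAD promoter, so that transcription of the downstream insert is induced by L-arabinose and held low in its absence. The mlaC coding sequence sits directly downstream of this promoter and is followed by an rrnB region containing the 5S rRNA sequence and the T1 and T2 terminators. According to the record, the insert carries the R147D substitution and was introduced by Gibson assembly. No epitope or purification tags are annotated.

MlaC is part of the Mla pathway, which maintains outer membrane lipid asymmetry, and is thought to shuttle phospholipids across the periplasm to the inner-membrane MlaFEDB complex. The stated purpose is complementation with MlaC(R147D), presumably testing whether this variant can restore function in cells lacking working MlaC. This fits the associated study of protein-protein interactions in the Mla system, although the record does not specify the host strain or the assay used.
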