Addgene plasmid #195657: pBEL2536
Purpose: Complementation of MlaC(R147D)
Depositing lab: Gira Bhabha & Damian Ekiert. Depositing organization: NYU Grossman School of Medicine. Publication: Protein-protein interactions in the Mla lipid transport system probed by computational structure prediction and deep mutational scanning. MacRae MR, Puvanendran D, Haase MAB, Coudray N, Kolich L, Lam C, Baek M, Bhabha G, Ekiert DC. J Biol Chem. 2023 Apr 24:104744. doi: 10.1016/j.jbc.2023.104744. PubMed 37100290.
Backbone
  Vector backbone: pBAD
  Vector type: Bacterial Expression
Growth in bacteria
  Bacterial resistance: Ampicillin, 100 μg/mL
  Growth temperature: 37°C
  Growth strain: DH5alpha
  Copy number: High Copy
Gene/Insert
  Gene/Insert name: MlaC
  Species: E. coli
  Mutation: MlaC(R147D)
  Cloning method: Gibson Cloning
Terms and licenses: Academic/Nonprofit Terms; Industry Terms: Not Available to Industry
Depositor comments: Please visit https://www.biorxiv.org/content/10.1101/2022.12.09.519820v1 for bioRxiv preprint.
How to cite: pBEL2536 was a gift from Gira Bhabha & Damian Ekiert (Addgene plasmid # 195657 ; http://n2t.net/addgene:195657 ; RRID:Addgene_195657)
